>Addgene plasmid #248125 | pFUW-SNAP25B-I67N | addgene full sequence | sequence record 493385 | Addgene NGS Result
TCGACGGATCGGGAGATCTCCCGATCCCCTATGGTGCACTCTCAGTACAATCTGCTCTGATGCCGCATAG
TTAAGCCAGTATCTGCTCCCTGCTTGTGTGTTGGAGGTCGCTGAGTAGTGCGCGAGCAAAATTTAAGCTA
CAACAAGGCAAGGCTTGACCGACAATTGCATGAAGAATCTGCTTAGGGTTAGGCGTTTTGCGCTGCTTCG
CGATGTACGGGCCAGATATACGCGTTGACATTGATTATTGACTAGTTATTAATAGTAATCAATTACGGGG
TCATTAGTTCATAGCCCATATATGGAGTTCCGCGTTACATAACTTACGGTAAATGGCCCGCCTGGCTGAC
CGCCCAACGACCCCCGCCCATTGACGTCAATAATGACGTATGTTCCCATAGTAACGCCAATAGGGACTTT
CCATTGACGTCAATGGGTGGAGTATTTACGGTAAACTGCCCACTTGGCAGTACATCAAGTGTATCATATG
CCAAGTACGCCCCCTATTGACGTCAATGACGGTAAATGGCCCGCCTGGCATTATGCCCAGTACATGACCT
TATGGGACTTTCCTACTTGGCAGTACATCTACGTATTAGTCATCGCTATTACCATGGTGATGCGGTTTTG
GCAGTACATCAATGGGCGTGGATAGCGGTTTGACTCACGGGGATTTCCAAGTCTCCACCCCATTGACGTC
AATGGGAGTTTGTTTTGGCACCAAAATCAACGGGACTTTCCAAAATGTCGTAACAACTCCGCCCCATTGA
CGCAAATGGGCGGTAGGCGTGTACGGTGGGAGGTCTATATAAGCAGCGCGTTTTGCCTGTACTGGGTCTC
TCTGGTTAGACCAGATCTGAGCCTGGGAGCTCTCTGGCTAACTAGGGAACCCACTGCTTAAGCCTCAATA
AAGCTTGCCTTGAGTGCTTCAAGTAGTGTGTGCCCGTCTGTTGTGTGACTCTGGTAACTAGAGATCCCTC
AGACCCTTTTAGTCAGTGTGGAAAATCTCTAGCAGTGGCGCCCGAACAGGGACTTGAAAGCGAAAGGGAA
ACCAGAGGAGCTCTCTCGACGCAGGACTCGGCTTGCTGAAGCGCGCACGGCAAGAGGCGAGGGGCGGCGA
CTGGTGAGTACGCCAAAAATTTTGACTAGCGGAGGCTAGAAGGAGAGAGATGGGTGCGAGAGCGTCAGTA
TTAAGCGGGGGAGAATTAGATCGCGATGGGAAAAAATTCGGTTAAGGCCAGGGGGAAAGAAAAAATATAA
ATTAAAACATATAGTATGGGCAAGCAGGGAGCTAGAACGATTCGCAGTTAATCCTGGCCTGTTAGAAACA
TCAGAAGGCTGTAGACAAATACTGGGACAGCTACAACCATCCCTTCAGACAGGATCAGAAGAACTTAGAT
CATTATATAATACAGTAGCAACCCTCTATTGTGTGCATCAAAGGATAGAGATAAAAGACACCAAGGAAGC
TTTAGACAAGATAGAGGAAGAGCAAAACAAAAGTAAGACCACCGCACAGCAAGCGGCCGCTGATCTTCAG
ACCTGGAGGAGGAGATATGAGGGACAATTGGAGAAGTGAATTATATAAATATAAAGTAGTAAAAATTGAA
CCATTAGGAGTAGCACCCACCAAGGCAAAGAGAAGAGTGGTGCAGAGAGAAAAAAGAGCAGTGGGAATAG
GAGCTTTGTTCCTTGGGTTCTTGGGAGCAGCAGGAAGCACTATGGGCGCAGCGTCAATGACGCTGACGGT
ACAGGCCAGACAATTATTGTCTGGTATAGTGCAGCAGCAGAACAATTTGCTGAGGGCTATTGAGGCGCAA
CAGCATCTGTTGCAACTCACAGTCTGGGGCATCAAGCAGCTCCAGGCAAGAATCCTGGCTGTGGAAAGAT
ACCTAAAGGATCAACAGCTCCTGGGGATTTGGGGTTGCTCTGGAAAACTCATTTGCACCACTGCTGTGCC
TTGGAATGCTAGTTGGAGTAATAAATCTCTGGAACAGATTTGGAATCACACGACCTGGATGGAGTGGGAC
AGAGAAATTAACAATTACACAAGCTTAATACACTCCTTAATTGAAGAATCGCAAAACCAGCAAGAAAAGA
ATGAACAAGAATTATTGGAATTAGATAAATGGGCAAGTTTGTGGAATTGGTTTAACATAACAAATTGGCT
GTGGTATATAAAATTATTCATAATGATAGTAGGAGGCTTGGTAGGTTTAAGAATAGTTTTTGCTGTACTT
TCTATAGTGAATAGAGTTAGGCAGGGATATTCACCATTATCGTTTCAGACCCACCTCCCAACCCCGAGGG
GACCCGACAGGCCCGAAGGAATAGAAGAAGAAGGTGGAGAGAGAGACAGAGACAGATCCATTCGATTAGT
GAACGGATCGGCACTGCGTGCGCCAATTCTGCAGACAAATGGCAGTATTCATCCACAATTTTAAAAGAAA
AGGGGGGATTGGGGGGTACAGTGCAGGGGAAAGAATAGTAGACATAATAGCAACAGACATACAAACTAAA
GAATTACAAAAACAAATTACAAAAATTCAAAATTTTCGGGTTTATTACAGGGACAGCAGAGATCCAGTTT
GGTTAATTAACCCGTGTCGGCTCCAGATCTGGCCTCCGCGCCGGGTTTTGGCGCCTCCCGCGGGCGCCCC
CCTCCTCACGGCGAGCGCTGCCACGTCAGACGAAGGGCGCAGCGAGCGTCCTGATCCTTCCGCCCGGACG
CTCAGGACAGCGGCCCGCTGCTCATAAGACTCGGCCTTAGAACCCCAGTATCAGCAGAAGGACATTTTAG
GACGGGACTTGGGTGACTCTAGGGCACTGGTTTTCTTTCCAGAGAGCGGAACAGGCGAGGAAAAGTAGTC
CCTTCTCGGCGATTCTGCGGAGGGATCTCCGTGGGGCGGTGAACGCCGATGATTATATAAGGACGCGCCG
GGTGTGGCACAGCTAGTTCCGTCGCAGCCGGGATTTGGGTCGCGGTTCTTGTTTGTGGATCGCTGTGATC
GTCACTTGGTGAGTAGCGGGCTGCTGGGCTGGCCGGGGCTTTCGTGGCCGCCGGGCCGCTCGGTGGGACG
GAAGCGTGTGGAGAGACCGCCAAGGGCTGTAGTCTGGGTCCGCGAGCAAGGTTGCCCTGAACTGGGGGTT
GGGGGGAGCGCAGCAAAATGGCGGCTGTTCCCGAGTCTTGAATGGAAGACGCTTGTGAGGCGGGCTGTGA
GGTCGTTGAAACAAGGTGGGGGGCATGGTGGGCGGCAAGAACCCAAGGTCTTGAGGCCTTCGCTAATGCG
GGAAAGCTCTTATTCGGGTGAGATGGGCTGGGGCACCATCTGGGGACCCTGACGTGAAGTTTGTCACTGA
CTGGAGAACTCGGTTTGTCGTCTGTTGCGGGGGCGGCAGTTATGGCGGTGCCGTTGGGCAGTGCACCCGT
ACCTTTGGGAGCGCGCGCCCTCGTCGTGTCGTGACGTCACCCGTTCTGTTGGCTTATAATGCAGGGTGGG
GCCACCTGCCGGTAGGTGTGCGGTAGGCTTTTCTCCGTCGCAGGACGCAGGGTTCGGGCCTAGGGTAGGC
TCTCCTGAATCGACAGGCGCCGGACCTCTGGTGAGGGGAGGGATAAGTGAGGCGTCAGTTTCTTTGGTCG
GTTTTATGTACCTATCTTCTTAAGTAGCTGAAGCTCCGGTTTTGAACTATGCGCTCGGGGTTGGCGAGTG
TGTTTTGTGAAGTTTTTTAGGCACCTTTTGAAATGTAATCATTTGGGTCAATATGTAATTTTCAGTGTTA
GACTAGTAAATTGTCCGCTAAATTCTGGCCGTTTTTGGCTTTTTTGTTAGACGAAGCTTGGGCTGCAGGT
CGACTCTAGAGGATCGAATTCATGGCCGAGGACGCAGACATGCGCAATGAGCTGGAGGAGATGCAGCGAA
GGGCTGACCAGTTGGCTGATGAGTCGCTGGAAAGCACCCGTCGTATGCTGCAACTGGTTGAAGAGAGTAA
AGATGCTGGTATCAGGACTTTGGTTATGTTGGATGAACAAGGAGAACAACTGGAACGCATTGAGGAAGGG
ATGGACCAAAACAATAAGGACATGAAAGAAGCAGAAAAGAATTTGACGGACCTAGGAAAATTCTGCGGGC
TTTGTGTGTGTCCCTGTAACAAGCTTAAATCAAGTGATGCTTACAAAAAAGCCTGGGGCAATAATCAGGA
CGGAGTGGTGGCCAGCCAGCCTGCTCGTGTAGTGGACGAACGGGAGCAGATGGCCATCAGTGGCGGCTTC
ATCCGCAGGGTAACAAATGATGCCCGAGAAAATGAAATGGATGAAAACCTAGAGCAGGTGAGCGGCATCA
TCGGGAACCTCCGTCACATGGCCCTGGATATGGGCAATGAGATCGATACACAGAATCGCCAGATCGACAG
GATCATGGAGAAGGCTGATTCCAACAAAACCAGAATTGATGAGGCCAACCAACGTGCAACAAAGATGCTG
GGAAGTGGTTAAGGATCCGTTAACAATTCGATATCAAGCTTATCGATAATCAACCTCTGGATTACAAAAT
TTGTGAAAGATTGACTGGTATTCTTAACTATGTTGCTCCTTTTACGCTATGTGGATACGCTGCTTTAATG
CCTTTGTATCATGCTATTGCTTCCCGTATGGCTTTCATTTTCTCCTCCTTGTATAAATCCTGGTTGCTGT
CTCTTTATGAGGAGTTGTGGCCCGTTGTCAGGCAACGTGGCGTGGTGTGCACTGTGTTTGCTGACGCAAC
CCCCACTGGTTGGGGCATTGCCACCACCTGTCAGCTCCTTTCCGGGACTTTCGCTTTCCCCCTCCCTATT
GCCACGGCGGAACTCATCGCCGCCTGCCTTGCCCGCTGCTGGACAGGGGCTCGGCTGTTGGGCACTGACA
ATTCCGTGGTGTTGTCGGGGAAATCATCGTCCTTTCCTTGGCTGCTCGCCTGTGTTGCCACCTGGATTCT
GCGCGGGACGTCCTTCTGCTACGTCCCTTCGGCCCTCAATCCAGCGGACCTTCCTTCCCGCGGCCTGCTG
CCGGCTCTGCGGCCTCTTCCGCGTCTTCGCCTTCGCCCTCAGACGAGTCGGATCTCCCTTTGGGCCGCCT
CCCCGCATCGATACCGTCGACCTCGAGACCTAGAAAAACATGGAGCAATCACAAGTAGCAATACAGCAGC
TACCAATGCTGATTGTGCCTGGCTAGAAGCACAAGAGGAGGAGGAGGTGGGTTTTCCAGTCACACCTCAG
GTACCTTTAAGACCAATGACTTACAAGGCAGCTGTAGATCTTAGCCACTTTTTAAAAGAAAAGGGGGGAC
TGGAAGGGCTAATTCACTCCCAACGAAGACAAGATATCCTTGATCTGTGGATCTACCACACACAAGGCTA
CTTCCCTGATTGGCAGAACTACACACCAGGGCCAGGGATCAGATATCCACTGACCTTTGGATGGTGCTAC
AAGCTAGTACCAGTTGAGCAAGAGAAGGTAGAAGAAGCCAATGAAGGAGAGAACACCCGCTTGTTACACC
CTGTGAGCCTGCATGGGATGGATGACCCGGAGAGAGAAGTATTAGAGTGGAGGTTTGACAGCCGCCTAGC
ATTTCATCACATGGCCCGAGAGCTGCATCCGGACTGTACTGGGTCTCTCTGGTTAGACCAGATCTGAGCC
TGGGAGCTCTCTGGCTAACTAGGGAACCCACTGCTTAAGCCTCAATAAAGCTTGCCTTGAGTGCTTCAAG
TAGTGTGTGCCCGTCTGTTGTGTGACTCTGGTAACTAGAGATCCCTCAGACCCTTTTAGTCAGTGTGGAA
AATCTCTAGCAGGGCCCGTTTAAACCCGCTGATCAGCCTCGACTGTGCCTTCTAGTTGCCAGCCATCTGT
TGTTTGCCCCTCCCCCGTGCCTTCCTTGACCCTGGAAGGTGCCACTCCCACTGTCCTTTCCTAATAAAAT
GAGGAAATTGCATCGCATTGTCTGAGTAGGTGTCATTCTATTCTGGGGGGTGGGGTGGGGCAGGACAGCA
AGGGGGAGGATTGGGAAGACAATAGCAGGCATGCTGGGGATGCGGTGGGCTCTATGGCTTCTGAGGCGGA
AAGAACCAGCTGGGGCTCTAGGGGGTATCCCC
[124 nt withheld, positions 6123-6246]
C
[91 nt withheld, positions 6248-6338]
A
[49 nt withheld, positions 6340-6388]
CCTTTGACGTTGGAGTCCACGTTCTTT
[37 nt withheld, positions 6416-6452]
ACCCTATCTCGGTCTATTCTTTTGATTTATAAGGGATTTTGCCGATTTCGGCCTATTGGTTAAAAAATGA
GCTGATTTAACAAAAATTTAACGCGAATTAATTCTGTGGAATGTGTGTCAGTTAGGGTGTGGAAAGTCCC
CAGGCTCCCCAGCAGGCAGAAGTATGCAAAGCATGCATCTCAATTAGTCAGCAACCAGGTGTGGAAAGTC
CCCAGGCTCCCCAGCAGGCAGAAGTATGCAAAGCATGCATCTCAATTAGTCAGCAACCATAGTCCCGCCC
CTAACTCCGCCCATCCCGCCCCTAACTCCGCCCAGTTCCGCCCATTCTCCGCCCCATGGCTGACTAATTT
TTTTTATTTATGCAGAGGCCGAGGCCGCCTCTGCCTCTGAGCTATTCCAGAAGTAGTGAGGAGGCTTTTT
TGGAGGCCTAGGCTTTTGCAAAAAGCTCCCGGGAGCTTGTATATCCATTTTCGGATCTGATCAGCACGTG
TTGACAATTAATCATCGGCATAGTATATCGGCATAGTATAATACGACAAGGTGAGGAACTAAACCATGGC
CAAGTTGACCAGTGCCGTTCCGGTGCTCACCGCGCGCGACGTCGCCGGAGCGGTCGAGTTCTGGACCGAC
CGGCTCGGGTTCTCCCGGGACTTCGTGGAGGACGACTTCGCCGGTGTGGTCCGGGACGACGTGACCCTGT
TCATCAGCGCGGTCCAGGACCAGGTGGTGCCGGACAACACCCTGGCCTGGGTGTGGGTGCGCGGCCTGGA
CGAGCTGTACGCCGAGTGGTCGGAGGTCGTGTCCACGAACTTCCGGGACGCCTCCGGGCCGGCCATGACC
GAGATCGGCGAGCAGCCGTGGGGGCGGGAGTTCGCCCTGCGCGACCCGGCCGGCAACTGCGTGCACTTCG
TGGCCGAGGAGCAGGACTGACACGTGCTACGAGATTTCGATTCCACCGCCGCCTTCTATGAAAGGTTGGG
CTTCGGAATCGTTTTCCGGGACGCCGGCTGGATGATCCTCCAGCGCGGGGATCTCATGCTGGAGTTCTTC
GCCCACCCCAACTTGTTTATTGCAGCTTATAATGGTTACAAATAAAGCAATAGCATCACAAATTTCACAA
ATAAAGCATTTTTTTCACTGCATTCTAGTTGTGGTTTGTCCAAACTCATCAATGTATCTTATCATGTCTG
TATACCGTCGACCTCTAGCTAGAGCTTGGCGTAATCATGGTCATAGCTGTTTCCTGTGTGAAATTGTTAT
CCGCTCACAATTCCACACAACATACGAGCCGGAAGCATAAAGTGTAAAGCCTGGGGTGCCTAATGAGTGA
GCTAACTCACATTAATTGCGTTGCGCTCACTGCCCGCTTTCCAGTCGGGAAACCTGTCGTGCCAGCTGCA
TTAATGAATCGGCCAACGCGCGGGGAGAGGCGGTTTGCGTATTGGGCGCTCTTCCGCTTCCTCGCTCACT
GACTCGCTGCGCTCGGTCGTTCGGCTGCGGCGAGCGGTATCAGCTCACTCAAAGGCGGTAATACGGTTAT
CCACAGAATCAGGGGATAACGCAGGAAAGAACATGTGAGCAAAAGGCCAGCAAAAGGCCAGGAACCGTAA
AAAGGCCGCGTTGCTGGCGTTTTTCCATAGGCTCCGCCCCCCTGACGAGCATCACAAAAATCGACGCTCA
AGTCAGAGGTGGCGAAACCCGACAGGACTATAAAGATACCAGGCGTTTCCCCCTGGAAGCTCCCTCGTGC
GCTCTCCTGTTCCGACCCTGCCGCTTACCGGATACCTGTCCGCCTTTCTCCCTTCGGGAAGCGTGGCGCT
TTCTCATAGCTCACGCTGTAGGTATCTCAGTTCGGTGTAGGTCGTTCGCTCCAAGCTGGGCTGTGTGCAC
GAACCCCCCGTTCAGCCCGACCGCTGCGCCTTATCCGGTAACTATCGTCTTGAGTCCAACCCGGTAAGAC
ACGACTTATCGCCACTGGCAGCAGCCACTGGTAACAGGATTAGCAGAGCGAGGTATGTAGGCGGTGCTAC
AGAGTTCTTGAAGTGGTGGCCTAACTACGGCTACACTAGAAGAACAGTATTTGGTATCTGCGCTCTGCTG
AAGCCAGTTACCTTCGGAAAAAGAGTTGGTAGCTCTTGATCCGGCAAACAAACCACCGCTGGTAGCGGTG
GTTTTTTTGTTTGCAAGCAGCAGATTACGCGCAGAAAAAAAGGATCTCAAGAAGATCCTTTGATCTTTTC
TACGGGGTCTGACGCTCAGTGGAACGAAAACTCACGTTAAGGGATTTTGGTCATGAGATTATCAAAAAGG
ATCTTCACCTAGATCCTTTTAAATTAAAAATGAAGTTTTAAATCAATCTAAAGTATATATGAGTAAACTT
GGTCTGACAGTTACCAATGCTTAATCAGTGAGGCACCTATCTCAGCGATCTGTCTATTTCGTTCATCCAT
AGTTGCCTGACTCCCCGTCGTGTAGATAACTACGATACGGGAGGGCTTACCATCTGGCCCCAGTGCTGCA
ATGATACCGCGAGACCCACGCTCACCGGCTCCAGATTTATCAGCAATAAACCAGCCAGCCGGAAGGGCCG
AGCGCAGAAGTGGTCCTGCAACTTTATCCGCCTCCATCCAGTCTATTAATTGTTGCCGGGAAGCTAGAGT
AAGTAGTTCGCCAGTTAATAGTTTGCGCAACGTTGTTGCCATTGCTACAGGCATCGTGGTGTCACGCTCG
TCGTTTGGTATGGCTTCATTCAGCTCCGGTTCCCAACGATCAAGGCGAGTTACATGATCCCCCATGTTGT
GCAAAAAAGCGGTTAGCTCCTTCGGTCCTCCGATCGTTGTCAGAAGTAAGTTGGCCGCAGTGTTATCACT
CATGGTTATGGCAGCACTGCATAATTCTCTTACTGTCATGCCATCCGTAAGATGCTTTTCTGTGACTGGT
GAGTACTCAACCAAGTCATTCTGAGAATAGTGTATGCGGCGACCGAGTTGCTCTTGCCCGGCGTCAATAC
GGGATAATACCGCGCCACATAGCAGAACTTTAAAAGTGCTCATCATTGGAAAACGTTCTTCGGGGCGAAA
ACTCTCAAGGATCTTACCGCTGTTGAGATCCAGTTCGATGTAACCCACTCGTGCACCCAACTGATCTTCA
GCATCTTTTACTTTCACCAGCGTTTCTGGGTGAGCAAAAACAGGAAGGCAAAATGCCGCAAAAAAGGGAA
TAAGGGCGACACGGAAATGTTGAATACTCATACTCTTCCTTTTTCAATATTATTGAAGCATTTATCAGGG
TTATTGTCTCATGAGCGGATACATATTTGAATGTATTTAGAAAAATAAACAAATAGGGGTTCCGCGCACA
TTTCCCCGAAAAGTGCCACCTGACG
Features (pLannotate 1.2.2; 31 found; start..end, strand, type, name):
     30..82      -  misc_feature   bom (fragment): basis of mobility region from pBR322
    237..616     +  enhancer       CMV enhancer: human cytomegalovirus immediate early enhancer
    617..816     +  promoter       CMV promoter: human cytomegalovirus (CMV) immediate early promoter
    834..1014    +  LTR            5' LTR (truncated): truncated 5' long terminal repeat (LTR) from HIV-1
   1061..1186    +  misc_feature   HIV-1 Ψ: packaging signal of human immunodeficiency virus type 1
   1170..1533    +  CDS            HIV-1 gag (fragment): gag protein from human immunodeficiency virus 1; gag
   1679..1912    +  misc_feature   RRE: The Rev response element (RRE) of HIV-1 allows for Rev-dependent mRNA export from the nucleus to the cytoplasm.
   2289..2389    +  CDS            Rev (fragment): human immunodeficiency virus 1 (HIV-1) Rev protein; rev; enhances nuclear export of unspliced and incompletely spliced viral mRNAs
   2439..2556    +  misc_feature   cPPT/CTS: central polypurine tract and central termination sequence of HIV-1
   2621..3832    +  promoter       UbC promoter: human ubiquitin C promoter
   3843..3865    -  misc_feature   MCS (fragment): pUC18/19 multiple cloning site
   3872..4489    +  CDS            SNAP25: SNP25_BOVIN - Experimental evidence at protein level: Swiss-Prot protein existence level 1. t-SNARE involved in the molecular regulation of neurotransmitter release. May play an important role in the synaptic function of specific neuronal systems. Associates with proteins involved in vesicle docking and membrane fusion. Regulates plasma membrane recycling through its interaction with CENPF. Modulates the gating characteristics of the delayed rectifier voltage-dependent potassium channel KCNB1 in pancreatic beta cells (By similarity). From Bos taurus (Bovine).
   4505..4528    +  misc_feature   MCS (fragment): pBluescript multiple cloning site
   4528..5116    +  misc_feature   WPRE: woodchuck hepatitis virus posttranscriptional regulatory element
   5053..5634    +  CDS            nef (fragment): NEF_HV1H2 - Experimental evidence at protein level: Swiss-Prot protein existence level 1. Extracellular Nef protein targets CD4(+) T-lymphocytes for apoptosis by interacting with CXCR4 surface receptors. From Human immunodeficiency virus type 1 group M subtype B (isolate HXB2) (HIV-1).
   5641..5821    +  LTR            5' LTR (truncated): truncated 5' long terminal repeat (LTR) from HIV-1
   5853..6077    +  polyA_signal   bGH poly(A) signal: bovine growth hormone polyadenylation signal
   6081..6102    +  promoter       SV40 promoter (fragment): SV40 enhancer and early promoter
   6123..6551    +  rep_origin     f1 ori (sequence partly withheld): f1 bacteriophage origin of replication; arrow indicates direction of (+) strand synthesis
   6565..6894    +  promoter       SV40 promoter: SV40 enhancer and early promoter
   6942..6989    +  promoter       EM7 promoter: synthetic bacterial promoter&nbsp
   7008..7382    +  CDS            BleoR: antibiotic-binding protein; Sh ble from Streptoalloteichus hindustanus; confers resistance to bleomycin, phleomycin, and Zeocin™
   7392..7517    +  CDS            ble (fragment): BLE_KLEPN - Experimental evidence at protein level: Swiss-Prot protein existence level 1. Binding protein with a strong affinity to the bleomycin family of antibiotics. Binds to CL990; an antimitotic-antibiotic compound. From Klebsiella pneumoniae.
   7512..7633    +  polyA_signal   SV40 poly(A) signal: SV40 polyadenylation signal
   7706..7722    -  protein_bind   lac operator: The lac repressor binds to the lac operator to inhibit transcription in E. coli. This inhibition can be relieved by adding lactose or isopropyl-β-D-thiogalactopyranoside (IPTG). lac repressor encoded by lacI
   7730..7760    -  promoter       lac promoter: promoter for the E. coli lac operon
   7775..7796    -  protein_bind   CAP binding site: CAP binding activates transcription in the presence of cAMP. E. coli catabolite activator protein
   7809..7901    -  CDS            lacI (fragment): lac repressor; lacI; The lac repressor binds to the lac operator to inhibit transcription in E. coli. This inhibition can be relieved by adding lactose or isopropyl-β-D-thiogalactopyranoside (IPTG).
   8084..8672    -  rep_origin     ori: high-copy-number ColE1/pMB1/pBR322/pUC origin of replication
   8843..9703    -  CDS            AmpR: β-lactamase; bla; confers resistance to ampicillin, carbenicillin, and related antibiotics
   9704..9808    -  promoter       AmpR promoter: bla
