[The description below was written by a language model from this plasmid's Addgene catalogue record and pLannotate feature annotations shown in this document.]
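Description:
pFUW-SNAP25B-I67N is a third-generation-style HIV-1 lentiviral transfer plasmid built on the pFUW backbone for expressing a mutant human SNAP-25 in mammalian cells. In bacteria it is maintained through a high-copy ColE1/pUC-type origin and selected with ampicillin (AmpR under its own bla promoter). An f1 origin is also present. The backbone additionally carries an SV40/EM7-driven bleomycin/Zeocin resistance cassette with an SV40 poly(A) signal. This cassette sits outside the LTR-flanked region, so it would not be packaged into virus.

The viral portion starts with a CMV enhancer/promoter fused to a truncated 5' LTR, which drives production of genomic RNA in packaging cells. It is followed by the Ψ packaging signal with a gag fragment, the Rev response element for Rev-dependent nuclear export, and the cPPT/CTS. Within this frame, the human ubiquitin C promoter drives the SNAP25B coding sequence, cloned between EcoRI and BamHI sites. A WPRE downstream enhances transcript expression, and the unit ends with a truncated 3' LTR and a bGH poly(A) signal.

The insert is human SNAP25 isoform B carrying the I67N substitution, plus a silent GAA-for-GAG change at codon 3. The annotation tool matched the roughly 620 nt open reading frame to the bovine protein, which presumably reflects high sequence conservation, as the record gives the species as human. That reading frame is shorter than the catalogued insert size, and no epitope tag or fluorescent reporter is annotated. SNAP-25 is a t-SNARE required for synaptic vesicle fusion. The associated work concerns aberrant spontaneous neurotransmission in SNAP25-associated encephalopathies, so the construct is suited to lentiviral expression of this variant to study its effect on neurotransmitter release.
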