Addgene plasmid #248125: pFUW-SNAP25B-I67N
Purpose: Mammalian expression lentiviral vector encoding the Synaptosomal-Associated Protein (SNAP-25) with I67N mutation
Depositing lab: Ege Kavalali. Depositing organization: Vanderbilt University. Publication: Role of Aberrant Spontaneous Neurotransmission in SNAP25-Associated Encephalopathies. Alten B, Zhou Q, Shin OH, Esquivies L, Lin PY, White KI, Sun R, Chung WK, Monteggia LM, Brunger AT, Kavalali ET. Neuron. 2021 Jan 6;109(1):59-72.e5. doi: 10.1016/j.neuron.2020.10.012. Epub 2020 Nov 3. PubMed 33147442.
Backbone
  Vector backbone: pFUW
  Backbone size w/o insert (bp): 9124
  Vector type: Mammalian Expression
Growth in bacteria
  Bacterial resistance: Ampicillin, 100 μg/mL
  Growth temperature: 37°C
  Growth strain: DH5alpha
  Copy number: High Copy
Gene/Insert
  Gene/Insert name: SNAP25B-I67N
  Species: H. sapiens (human)
  Insert size (bp): 1130
  Mutation: I67N
  Entrez Gene: SNAP25 (a.k.a. CMS18, RIC-4, RIC4, SEC9, SNAP, SNAP-25, SUP, bA416N4.2, dJ1068F16.2)
  Promoter: Ubiquitin
  Cloning method: Restriction Enzyme; 5′ cloning site EcoRI (not destroyed); 3′ cloning site BamHI (not destroyed)
  Sequencing primers: 5′ ttgaaatgtaatcatttgggtc; 3′ aggttgattatcgataagcttg
Resource information
  A portion of this plasmid was derived from a plasmid made by: Dr. David Baltimore
Terms and licenses: Academic/Nonprofit Terms; Industry Terms: Not Available to Industry
Depositor comments: Human SNAP25B with a silent mutation at residue #3 GAA for GAG [E]
How to cite: pFUW-SNAP25B-I67N was a gift from Ege Kavalali (Addgene plasmid # 248125 ; http://n2t.net/addgene:248125 ; RRID:Addgene_248125)
