>Addgene plasmid #248125 | pFUW-SNAP25B-I67N | depositor partial sequence | sequence record 489205 | SNAP25B-I67N seq using pFUW 5-sequencing primer
TGTCCGCTAAATTCTGGCCGTTTTTGGCTTTTTTGTTAGACGAAGCTTGGGCTGCAGGTCGACTCTAGAG
GATCGAATTCATGGCCGAGGACGCAGACATGCGCAATGAGCTGGAGGAGATGCAGCGAAGGGCTGACCAG
TTGGCTGATGAGTCGCTGGAAAGCACCCGTCGTATGCTGCAACTGGTTGAAGAGAGTAAAGATGCTGGTA
TCAGGACTTTGGTTATGTTGGATGAACAAGGAGAACAACTGGAACGCATTGAGGAAGGGATGGACCAAAA
CAATAAGGACATGAAAGAAGCAGAAAAGAATTTGACGGACCTAGGAAAATTCTGCGGGCTTTGTGTGTGT
CCCTGTAACAAGCTTAAATCAAGTGATGCTTACAAAAAAGCCTGGGGCAATAATCAGGACGGAGTGGTGG
CCAGCCAGCCTGCTCGTGTAGTGGACGAACGGGAGCAGATGGCCATCAGTGGCGGCTTCATCCGCAGGGT
AACAAATGATGCCCGAGAAAATGAAATGGATGAAAACCTAGAGCAGGTGAGCGGCATCATCGGGAACCTC
CGTCACATGGCCCTGGATATGGGCAATGAGATCGATACACAGAATCGCCAGATCGACAGGATCATGGAGA
AGGCTGATTCCAACAAAACCAGAATTGATGAGGCCAACCAACGTGCAACAAAGATGCTGGGAAGTGGTTA
AGGATCCGTTAACAATTCGATATCAAGCTTATCGATAATCAACCTCTGGATTACAAAATTTGTGAAAGAT
TGACTGGTATTCTTAACTATGTTGCTCCTTTTACGCTATGTGGATACGCTGCTTTAATGCCTTTGTATCA
TGCTATTGCTTCCCGTATGGCTTTCATTTTCTCCTCCTTGTATAAATCCTGG
